>Addgene plasmid #8545 | HOXC4 (human) HIS-tag pET | addgene partial sequence | sequence record 17354 | T7 5'-TAATACGACTCACTATAGGG-3'
TGCGAAGAATATTCGCAAAATAGCTACATCCCTGAACACAGTCCGGAATATTACGGCCGGACCAGGGAAT
CGGGATTCCAGCATCACCACCAGGAGCTGTACCCACCACCGCCTCCGCGCCCTAGCTACCCTGAGCGCCA
GTATAGCTGCACCAGTCTCCAGGGGCCCGGCAATTCGCGAGGCCACGGGCCGGCCCAGGCGGGCCACCAC
CACCCCGAGAAATCACAGTCGCTCTGCGAGCCGGCGCCTCTCTCAGGCGCCTCCGCCTCCCCGTCCCCAG
CCCCGCCAGCCTGCAGCCAGCCAGCCCCCGACCATCCCTCCAGCGCCGCCAGCAAGCAACCCATAGTCTA
CCCATGGATGAAAAAAATTCACGTTAGCACGGTGAACCCCAATTATAACGGAGGGGAACCCAAGCGCTCG
AGGGCAGCCTATACCCGGCAGCAAGTCCTGGAATTAGAGAAAGAGTTTCATTACAACCGCTACCTGACCC
GAAGGAGAAGGATCGAGATC
