>Addgene plasmid #8545 | HOXC4 (human) HIS-tag pET | addgene partial sequence | sequence record 76885 | pBRrevBam 5'-GGTGATGTCGGCGATATAGG-3'
CGGCCACGATGCGTCCGGCGTAGAGGATCGAGATCTCGATCCCGCGAAATTAATACGACTCACTATAGGG
GAATTGTGAGCGGATAACAATTCCCCTCTAGAAATAATTTTGTTTAACTTTAAGAAGGAGATATACCATG
GGCAGCAGCCATCATCATCATCATCACAGCAGCGGCCTGGTGCCGCGCGGCAGCCATATGGCTAGCATGA
CTGGTGGACAGCAAATGGGTCGGGATCCGAATTCGAGCTCGGATCCACCATGGTCATGAGCTCGGATCCA
CCATGCTCATGAGCTCGTATTTGATGGACTCTAACTACATCGATCCGAAATTTCCTCCATGCGAAGAATA
TTCGCAAAATAGCTACATCCCTGAACACAGTCCGGAATATTACGGCCGGACCAGGGAATCGGGATTCCAG
CATCACCACCAGGAGCTGTACCCACCACCGCCTCCGCGCCCTAGCTACCCTGAGCGCCAGTATAGCTGCA
CCAGTCTCCAGGGGCCCGGCAATTCGCGAGGCCACGGGCCGGCCCAGGCGGGCCACCACCACCCCGAGAA
ATCACAGTCGCTCTGCGAGCCGGCGCCTCTCTCAGGCGCCTCCGCCTCCCCGTCCCCAGCCCCGCCAGCC
TGCAGCCAGCCAGCCCCCGACCATCCCTCCAGCGCCGCCAGCAAGCAACCCATAGTCTACCCATGGATGA
AAAAAATTCACGTTAGCACGGTGAACCCCAATTATAACGGAGGGGAACCCAAGCGCTCGAGGGCAGCCTA
TACCCGGCAGCAAGTCCTGGAATTAGAGAAAGAGTTTCATTACAACCGCTACCTGA
