[The description below was written by a language model from this plasmid's Addgene catalogue record.]
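Description:
HOXC4 (human) HIS-tag pET is a bacterial expression plasmid built on the Novagen pET28b backbone (about 5.4 kb without insert) and carrying a roughly 914 bp insert encoding human HOXC4, a homeodomain transcription factor also known as HOX3E or cp19. The plasmid confers kanamycin resistance, is recorded as high copy, and is maintained in a standard cloning strain such as DH5alpha. No feature table is provided, so the individual backbone elements are not itemised. pET28-series vectors generally place the insert under a T7 promoter with lac operator control, so expression depends on a host that supplies T7 RNA polymerase. The listing of a T7 primer for sequencing from the 5′ end is consistent with this arrangement.

The HOXC4 coding sequence was inserted by restriction cloning between BamHI (5′) and HindIII (3′), and both sites were retained. This position puts it downstream of the backbone-encoded N-terminal His tag and T7 epitope tag, so the protein should be produced as a tagged fusion that can be purified by metal-affinity methods and detected by antibody. The record notes that the insert contains an improved ribosomal binding site and an NcoI site at the ATG start codon. It also notes that protein production was confirmed by Western blot and by in vitro transcription/translation. The record does not explain how the insert's own start context relates to the upstream backbone tags.

The associated publication studied the selective stability of complexes that Hox homeodomain proteins form with Pbx and DNA. This suggests the construct was used to make recombinant or in vitro translated HOXC4 for DNA-binding and protein–protein interaction assays.
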