Addgene plasmid #8545: HOXC4 (human) HIS-tag pET
Depositing lab: Corey Largman. Depositing organization: San Francisco VA Health Care System. Publication: Hox homeodomain proteins exhibit selective complex stabilities with Pbx and DNA. Shen WF, Chang CP, Rozenfeld S, Sauvageau G, Humphries RK, Lu M, Lawrence HJ, Cleary ML, Largman C. Nucleic Acids Res 1996 Mar 1;24(5):898-906. 10.1093/nar/24.5.898 PubMed 8600458.
Backbone
  Vector backbone: pET28b
  Backbone manufacturer: Novagen
  Backbone size w/o insert (bp): 5400
  Vector type: Bacterial Expression
Growth in bacteria
  Bacterial resistance: Kanamycin, 50 μg/mL
  Growth temperature: 37°C
  Growth strain: DH5alpha
  Copy number: High Copy
Gene/Insert
  Gene/Insert name: HOXC4 (alt names: HOX3E; cp19)
  Species: H. sapiens (human)
  Insert size (bp): 914
  Mutation: Contains improved ribosomal binding site and NCOI site at ATG start; makes protein by Western and by in vitro transcription/translation
  GenBank ID: X07495
  Entrez Gene: HOXC4 (a.k.a. HOX3, HOX3E, cp19)
  Tag / fusion protein: T7 (N terminal on backbone); His (N terminal on backbone)
  Cloning method: Restriction Enzyme; 5′ cloning site BamHI (not destroyed); 3′ cloning site HindIII (not destroyed)
  Sequencing primers: 5′ T7
Resource information
  A portion of this plasmid was derived from a plasmid made by: Edoardo Boncinelli
Terms and licenses: Academic/Nonprofit Terms; Industry Terms: Not Available to Industry
Depositor comments: Simeone et al Nucl. Acids Res. 16: 5379-90, 1988
How to cite: HOXC4 (human) HIS-tag pET was a gift from Corey Largman (Addgene plasmid # 8545)
